Addgene plasmid #220141: Cas9-FCPF
Purpose: Expresses Cas9-FCPF in mammalian cells
Depositing lab: Xinlai Cheng. Depositing organization: Buchmann Institute for Molecular Life Sciences. Publication: A Chemical Toolbox for Labeling and Degrading Engineered Cas Proteins. Gama-Brambila RA, Chen J, Dabiri Y, Tascher G, Nemec V, Munch C, Song G, Knapp S, Cheng X. JACS Au. 2021 May 12;1(6):777-785. doi: 10.1021/jacsau.1c00007. eCollection 2021 Jun 28. PubMed 34467332.
Backbone
  Vector backbone: pcDNA3.1
  Backbone size w/o insert (bp): 5455
  Total vector size (bp): 9681
  Vector type: Mammalian Expression
  Selectable markers: Neomycin (select with G418)
Growth in bacteria
  Bacterial resistance: Ampicillin, 100 μg/mL
  Growth temperature: 37°C
  Growth strain: DH5alpha
  Copy number: Unknown
Gene/Insert
  Gene/Insert name: Cas9-FCPF
  Species: Synthetic; S. Pyogenes
  GenBank ID: WP_010922251.1
  Entrez Gene: cas9 (a.k.a. SD90_RS03825, SD90_03830)
  Tag / fusion protein: Flag (C terminal on insert)
  Cloning method: Restriction Enzyme; 5′ cloning site FseI (not destroyed); 3′ cloning site HindIII (not destroyed)
  Sequencing primers: 5′ CMV
Resource information
  A portion of this plasmid was derived from a plasmid made by: GenScript
Terms and licenses: Academic/Nonprofit Terms; Industry Terms: Not Available to Industry
How to cite: Cas9-FCPF was a gift from Xinlai Cheng (Addgene plasmid # 220141 ; http://n2t.net/addgene:220141 ; RRID:Addgene_220141)
