[The description below was written by a language model from this plasmid's Addgene catalogue record and pLannotate feature annotations shown in this document.]
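Description:
Cas9-FCPF is a mammalian expression plasmid built on the pcDNA3.1 backbone (9,681 bp in total) that carries a Streptococcus pyogenes Cas9 coding sequence engineered to include an FCPF motif. In bacteria it replicates from a high-copy ColE1/pUC-type origin and is selected with ampicillin through the β-lactamase gene and its own promoter. An f1 origin is also present, along with small lac promoter/operator and bom remnants typical of this vector family. For selection in mammalian cells, an SV40 early promoter drives the neomycin phosphotransferase gene, followed by an SV40 polyadenylation signal, allowing G418 selection of stable transfectants.

The expression cassette uses the human CMV immediate-early enhancer and promoter, with a T7 promoter just downstream, ahead of the Cas9 open reading frame. The annotation splits Cas9 into contiguous N- and C-terminal segments, which together form a continuous coding region fused at its C-terminus to a bipartite nucleoplasmin nuclear localization signal. Transcripts are terminated by the bovine growth hormone polyadenylation signal. The catalogue lists a C-terminal Flag tag, but neither this tag nor the FCPF sequence is annotated in the feature table, so their exact positions cannot be read from the record. The insert was cloned between FseI and HindIII sites, and part of the plasmid derives from a commercially synthesized construct.

The stated purpose is expression of Cas9-FCPF in mammalian cells. The associated publication title describes a chemical toolbox for labeling and degrading engineered Cas proteins, which suggests that the FCPF motif serves as a handle for such chemical modification, although the record does not describe the mechanism. No guide RNA cassette is annotated, so a guide would have to be supplied separately.
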