Features (pLannotate 1.2.2; 22 found; start..end, strand, type, name):
     28..80      -  misc_feature   bom (fragment): basis of mobility region from pBR322
    235..614     +  enhancer       CMV enhancer: human cytomegalovirus immediate early enhancer
    615..818     +  promoter       CMV promoter: human cytomegalovirus (CMV) immediate early promoter
    814..847     +  LTR            5' LTR (truncated) (fragment): truncated 5' long terminal repeat (LTR) from HIV-1
    863..881     +  promoter       T7 promoter: promoter for bacteriophage T7 RNA polymerase
   1057..2658    +  CDS            Cas9(N): N-terminal portion of Streptococcus pyogenes Cas9 (Zetsche et al., 2015)
   2659..5157    +  CDS            Cas9(C): C-terminal portion of Streptococcus pyogenes Cas9 (Zetsche et al., 2015)
   5158..5205    +  CDS            nucleoplasmin NLS: bipartite nuclear localization signal from nucleoplasmin
   5278..5502    +  polyA_signal   bGH poly(A) signal: bovine growth hormone polyadenylation signal
   5506..5527    +  promoter       SV40 promoter (fragment): SV40 enhancer and early promoter
   5548..5976    +  rep_origin     f1 ori (sequence partly withheld): f1 bacteriophage origin of replication; arrow indicates direction of (+) strand synthesis
   5990..6319    +  promoter       SV40 promoter: SV40 enhancer and early promoter
   6386..7177    +  CDS            neo: KKA2_KLEPN - Also known as kan, nptII. Experimental evidence at protein level: Swiss-Prot protein existence level 1. Resistance to kanamycin, neomycin, paromomycin, ribostamycin, butirosin and gentamicin B. From Klebsiella pneumoniae.
   7201..7359    +  CDS            ble (fragment): BLE_KLEPN - Experimental evidence at protein level: Swiss-Prot protein existence level 1. Binding protein with a strong affinity to the bleomycin family of antibiotics. Binds to CL990; an antimitotic-antibiotic compound. From Klebsiella pneumoniae.
   7354..7475    +  polyA_signal   SV40 poly(A) signal: SV40 polyadenylation signal
   7548..7564    -  protein_bind   lac operator: The lac repressor binds to the lac operator to inhibit transcription in E. coli. This inhibition can be relieved by adding lactose or isopropyl-β-D-thiogalactopyranoside (IPTG). lac repressor encoded by lacI
   7572..7602    -  promoter       lac promoter: promoter for the E. coli lac operon
   7617..7638    -  protein_bind   CAP binding site: CAP binding activates transcription in the presence of cAMP. E. coli catabolite activator protein
   7651..7743    -  CDS            lacI (fragment): lac repressor; lacI; The lac repressor binds to the lac operator to inhibit transcription in E. coli. This inhibition can be relieved by adding lactose or isopropyl-β-D-thiogalactopyranoside (IPTG).
   7926..8514    -  rep_origin     ori: high-copy-number ColE1/pMB1/pBR322/pUC origin of replication
   8685..9545    -  CDS            AmpR: β-lactamase; bla; confers resistance to ampicillin, carbenicillin, and related antibiotics
   9546..9650    -  promoter       AmpR promoter: bla
>Addgene plasmid #220141 | Cas9-FCPF | addgene full sequence | sequence record 439247 | Addgene NGS Result
GACGGATCGGGAGATCTCCCGATCCCCTATGGTGCACTCTCAGTACAATCTGCTCTGATGCCGCATAGTT
AAGCCAGTATCTGCTCCCTGCTTGTGTGTTGGAGGTCGCTGAGTAGTGCGCGAGCAAAATTTAAGCTACA
ACAAGGCAAGGCTTGACCGACAATTGCATGAAGAATCTGCTTAGGGTTAGGCGTTTTGCGCTGCTTCGCG
ATGTACGGGCCAGATATACGCGTTGACATTGATTATTGACTAGTTATTAATAGTAATCAATTACGGGGTC
ATTAGTTCATAGCCCATATATGGAGTTCCGCGTTACATAACTTACGGTAAATGGCCCGCCTGGCTGACCG
CCCAACGACCCCCGCCCATTGACGTCAATAATGACGTATGTTCCCATAGTAACGCCAATAGGGACTTTCC
ATTGACGTCAATGGGTGGAGTATTTACGGTAAACTGCCCACTTGGCAGTACATCAAGTGTATCATATGCC
AAGTACGCCCCCTATTGACGTCAATGACGGTAAATGGCCCGCCTGGCATTATGCCCAGTACATGACCTTA
TGGGACTTTCCTACTTGGCAGTACATCTACGTATTAGTCATCGCTATTACCATGGTGATGCGGTTTTGGC
AGTACATCAATGGGCGTGGATAGCGGTTTGACTCACGGGGATTTCCAAGTCTCCACCCCATTGACGTCAA
TGGGAGTTTGTTTTGGCACCAAAATCAACGGGACTTTCCAAAATGTCGTAACAACTCCGCCCCATTGACG
CAAATGGGCGGTAGGCGTGTACGGTGGGAGGTCTATATAAGCAGAGCTCTCTGGCTAACTAGAGAACCCA
CTGCTTACTGGCTTATCGAAATTAATACGACTCACTATAGGGAGACCCAAGCTGGCTAGCGTTTAAACGG
GCCCTCTAGACTCGAGCGGTGCCACCATGGACTATAAGGACCACGACGGAGACTACAAGGATCATGATAT
TGATTACAAAGACGATGACGATAAGATGGCCCCAAAGAAGAAGCGGAAGGTCGGTATCCACGGAGTCCCA
GCAGCCGACAAGAAGTACAGCATCGGCCTGGACATCGGCACCAACTCTGTGGGCTGGGCCGTGATCACCG
ACGAGTACAAGGTGCCCAGCAAGAAATTCAAGGTGCTGGGCAACACCGACCGGCACAGCATCAAGAAGAA
CCTGATCGGAGCCCTGCTGTTCGACAGCGGCGAAACAGCCGAGGCCACCCGGCTGAAGAGAACCGCCAGA
AGAAGATACACCAGACGGAAGAACCGGATCTGCTATCTGCAAGAGATCTTCAGCAACGAGATGGCCAAGG
TGGACGACAGCTTCTTCCACAGACTGGAAGAGTCCTTCCTGGTGGAAGAGGATAAGAAGCACGAGCGGCA
CCCCATCTTCGGCAACATCGTGGACGAGGTGGCCTACCACGAGAAGTACCCCACCATCTACCACCTGAGA
AAGAAACTGGTGGACAGCACCGACAAGGCCGACCTGCGGCTGATCTATCTGGCCCTGGCCCACATGATCA
AGTTCCGGGGCCACTTCCTGATCGAGGGCGACCTGAACCCCGACAACAGCGACGTGGACAAGCTGTTCAT
CCAGCTGGTGCAGACCTACAACCAGCTGTTCGAGGAAAACCCCATCAACGCCAGCGGCGTGGACGCCAAG
GCCATCCTGTCTGCCAGACTGAGCAAGAGCAGACGGCTGGAAAATCTGATCGCCCAGCTGCCCGGCGAGA
AGAAGAATGGCCTGTTCGGAAACCTGATTGCCCTGAGCCTGGGCCTGACCCCCAACTTCAAGAGCAACTT
CGACCTGGCCGAGGATGCCAAACTGCAGCTGAGCAAGGACACCTACGACGACGACCTGGACAACCTGCTG
GCCCAGATCGGCGACCAGTACGCCGACCTGTTTCTGGCCGCCAAGAACCTGTCCGACGCCATCCTGCTGA
GCGACATCCTGAGAGTGAACACCGAGATCACCAAGGCCCCCCTGAGCGCCTCTATGATCAAGAGATACGA
CGAGCACCACCAGGACCTGACCCTGCTGAAAGCTCTCGTGCGGCAGCAGCTGCCTGAGAAGTACAAAGAG
ATTTTCTTCGACCAGAGCAAGAACGGCTACGCCGGCTACATTGACGGCGGAGCCAGCCAGGAAGAGTTCT
ACAAGTTCATCAAGCCCATCCTGGAAAAGATGGACGGCACCGAGGAACTGCTCGTGAAGCTGAACAGAGA
GGACCTGCTGCGGAAGCAGCGGACCTTCGACAACGGCAGCATCCCCCACCAGATCCACCTGGGAGAGCTG
CACGCCATTCTGCGGCGGCAGGAAGATTTTTACCCATTCCTGAAGGACAACCGGGAAAAGATCGAGAAGA
TCCTGACCTTCCGCATCCCCTACTACGTGGGCCCTCTGGCCAGGGGAAACAGCAGATTCGCCTGGATGAC
CAGAAAGAGCGAGGAAACCATCACCCCCTGGAACTTCGAGGAAGTGGTGGACAAGGGCGCTTCCGCCCAG
AGCTTCATCGAGCGGATGACCAACTTCGATAAGAACCTGCCCAACGAGAAGGTGCTGCCCAAGCACAGCC
TGCTGTACGAGTACTTCACCGTGTATAACGAGCTGACCAAAGTGAAATACGTGACCGAGGGAATGAGAAA
GCCCGCCTTCCTGAGCGGCGAGCAGAAAAAGGCCATCGTGGACCTGCTGTTCAAGACCAACCGGAAAGTG
ACCGTGAAGCAGCTGAAAGAGGACTACTTCAAGAAAATCGAGTGCTTCGACTCCGTGGAAATCTCCGGCG
TGGAAGATCGGTTCAACGCCTCCCTGGGCACATACCACGATCTGCTGAAAATTATCAAGGACAAGGACTT
CCTGGACAATGAGGAAAACGAGGACATTCTGGAAGATATCGTGCTGACCCTGACACTGTTTGAGGACAGA
GAGATGATCGAGGAACGGCTGAAAACCTATGCCCACCTGTTCGACGACAAAGTGATGAAGCAGCTGAAGC
GGCGGAGATACACCGGCTGGGGCAGGCTGAGCCGGAAGCTGATCAACGGCATCCGGGACAAGCAGTCCGG
CAAGACAATCCTGGATTTCCTGAAGTCCGACGGCTTCGCCAACAGAAACTTCATGCAGCTGATCCACGAC
GACAGCCTGACCTTTAAAGAGGACATCCAGAAAGCCCAGGTGTCCGGCCAGGGCGATAGCCTGCACGAGC
ACATTGCCAATCTGGCCGGCAGCCCCGCCATTAAGAAGGGCATCCTGCAGACAGTGAAGGTGGTGGACGA
GCTCGTGAAAGTGATGGGCCGGCACAAGCCCGAGAACATCGTGATCGAAATGGCCAGAGAGAACCAGACC
ACCCAGAAGGGACAGAAGAACAGCCGCGAGAGAATGAAGCGGATCGAAGAGGGCATCAAAGAGCTGGGCA
GCCAGATCCTGAAAGAACACCCCGTGGAAAACACCCAGCTGCAGAACGAGAAGCTGTACCTGTACTACCT
GCAGAATGGGCGGGATATGTACGTGGACCAGGAACTGGACATCAACCGGCTGTCCGACTACGATGTGGAC
CATATCGTGCCTCAGAGCTTTCTGAAGGACGACTCCATCGACAACAAGGTGCTGACCAGAAGCGACAAGA
ACCGGGGCAAGAGCGACAACGTGCCCTCCGAAGAGGTCGTGAAGAAGATGAAGAACTACTGGCGGCAGCT
GCTGAACGCCAAGCTGATTACCCAGAGAAAGTTCGACAATCTGACCAAGGCCGAGAGAGGCGGCCTGAGC
GAACTGGATAAGGCCGGCTTCATCAAGAGACAGCTGGTGGAAACCCGGCAGATCACAAAGCACGTGGCAC
AGATCCTGGACTCCCGGATGAACACTAAGTACGACGAGAATGACAAGCTGATCCGGGAAGTGAAAGTGAT
CACCCTGAAGTCCAAGCTGGTGTCCGATTTCCGGAAGGATTTCCAGTTTTACAAAGTGCGCGAGATCAAC
AACTACCACCACGCCCACGACGCCTACCTGAACGCCGTCGTGGGAACCGCCCTGATCAAAAAGTACCCTA
AGCTGGAAAGCGAGTTCGTGTACGGCGACTACAAGGTGTACGACGTGCGGAAGATGATCGCCAAGAGCGA
GCAGGAAATCGGCAAGGCTACCGCCAAGTACTTCTTCTACAGCAACATCATGAACTTTTTCAAGACCGAG
ATTACCCTGGCCAACGGCGAGATCCGGAAGCGGCCTCTGATCGAGACAAACGGCGAAACCGGGGAGATCG
TGTGGGATAAGGGCCGGGATTTTGCCACCGTGCGGAAAGTGCTGAGCATGCCCCAAGTGAATATCGTGAA
AAAGACCGAGGTGCAGACAGGCGGCTTCAGCAAAGAGTCTATCCTGCCCAAGAGGAACAGCGATAAGCTG
ATCGCCAGAAAGAAGGACTGGGACCCTAAGAAGTACGGCGGCTTCGACAGCCCCACCGTGGCCTATTCTG
TGCTGGTGGTGGCCAAAGTGGAAAAGGGCAAGTCCAAGAAACTGAAGAGTGTGAAAGAGCTGCTGGGGAT
CACCATCATGGAAAGAAGCAGCTTCGAGAAGAATCCCATCGACTTTCTGGAAGCCAAGGGCTACAAAGAA
GTGAAAAAGGACCTGATCATCAAGCTGCCTAAGTACTCCCTGTTCGAGCTGGAAAACGGCCGGAAGAGAA
TGCTGGCCTCTGCCGGCGAACTGCAGAAGGGAAACGAACTGGCCCTGCCCTCCAAATATGTGAACTTCCT
GTACCTGGCCAGCCACTATGAGAAGCTGAAGGGCTCCCCCGAGGATAATGAGCAGAAACAGCTGTTTGTG
GAACAGCACAAGCACTACCTGGACGAGATCATCGAGCAGATCAGCGAGTTCTCCAAGAGAGTGATCCTGG
CCGACGCTAATCTGGACAAAGTGCTGTCCGCCTACAACAAGCACCGGGATAAGCCCATCAGAGAGCAGGC
CGAGAATATCATCCACCTGTTTACCCTGACCAATCTGGGAGCCCCTGCCGCCTTCAAGTACTTTGACACC
ACCATCGACCGGAAGAGGTACACCAGCACCAAAGAGGTGCTGGACGCCACCCTGATCCACCAGAGCATCA
CCGGCCTGTACGAGACACGGATCGACCTGTCTCAGCTGGGAGGCGACAAAAGGCCGGCGGCCACGAAAAA
GGCCGGCCAGGCAAAAAAGAAAAAGGAATTCTTCTGCCCATTCTAGCTGAAGTTCATCTGCACCAAAGCT
TAAGTTTAAACCGCTGATCAGCCTCGACTGTGCCTTCTAGTTGCCAGCCATCTGTTGTTTGCCCCTCCCC
CGTGCCTTCCTTGACCCTGGAAGGTGCCACTCCCACTGTCCTTTCCTAATAAAATGAGGAAATTGCATCG
CATTGTCTGAGTAGGTGTCATTCTATTCTGGGGGGTGGGGTGGGGCAGGACAGCAAGGGGGAGGATTGGG
AAGACAATAGCAGGCATGCTGGGGATGCGGTGGGCTCTATGGCTTCTGAGGCGGAAAGAACCAGCTGGGG
CTCTAGGGGGTATCCCC
[124 nt withheld, positions 5548-5671]
C
[91 nt withheld, positions 5673-5763]
A
[49 nt withheld, positions 5765-5813]
CCTTTGACGTTGGAGTCCACGTTCTTT
[37 nt withheld, positions 5841-5877]
ACCCTATCTCGGTCTATTCTTTTGATTTATAAGGGATTTTGCCGATTTCGGCCTATTGGTTAAAAAATGA
GCTGATTTAACAAAAATTTAACGCGAATTAATTCTGTGGAATGTGTGTCAGTTAGGGTGTGGAAAGTCCC
CAGGCTCCCCAGCAGGCAGAAGTATGCAAAGCATGCATCTCAATTAGTCAGCAACCAGGTGTGGAAAGTC
CCCAGGCTCCCCAGCAGGCAGAAGTATGCAAAGCATGCATCTCAATTAGTCAGCAACCATAGTCCCGCCC
CTAACTCCGCCCATCCCGCCCCTAACTCCGCCCAGTTCCGCCCATTCTCCGCCCCATGGCTGACTAATTT
TTTTTATTTATGCAGAGGCCGAGGCCGCCTCTGCCTCTGAGCTATTCCAGAAGTAGTGAGGAGGCTTTTT
TGGAGGCCTAGGCTTTTGCAAAAAGCTCCCGGGAGCTTGTATATCCATTTTCGGATCTGATCAAGAGACA
GGATGAGGATCGTTTCGCATGATTGAACAAGATGGATTGCACGCAGGTTCTCCGGCCGCTTGGGTGGAGA
GGCTATTCGGCTATGACTGGGCACAACAGACAATCGGCTGCTCTGATGCCGCCGTGTTCCGGCTGTCAGC
GCAGGGGCGCCCGGTTCTTTTTGTCAAGACCGACCTGTCCGGTGCCCTGAATGAACTGCAGGACGAGGCA
GCGCGGCTATCGTGGCTGGCCACGACGGGCGTTCCTTGCGCAGCTGTGCTCGACGTTGTCACTGAAGCGG
GAAGGGACTGGCTGCTATTGGGCGAAGTGCCGGGGCAGGATCTCCTGTCATCTCACCTTGCTCCTGCCGA
GAAAGTATCCATCATGGCTGATGCAATGCGGCGGCTGCATACGCTTGATCCGGCTACCTGCCCATTCGAC
CACCAAGCGAAACATCGCATCGAGCGAGCACGTACTCGGATGGAAGCCGGTCTTGTCGATCAGGATGATC
TGGACGAAGAGCATCAGGGGCTCGCGCCAGCCGAACTGTTCGCCAGGCTCAAGGCGCGCATGCCCGACGG
CGAGGATCTCGTCGTGACCCATGGCGATGCCTGCTTGCCGAATATCATGGTGGAAAATGGCCGCTTTTCT
GGATTCATCGACTGTGGCCGGCTGGGTGTGGCGGACCGCTATCAGGACATAGCGTTGGCTACCCGTGATA
TTGCTGAAGAGCTTGGCGGCGAATGGGCTGACCGCTTCCTCGTGCTTTACGGTATCGCCGCTCCCGATTC
GCAGCGCATCGCCTTCTATCGCCTTCTTGACGAGTTCTTCTGAGCGGGACTCTGGGGTTCGAAATGACCG
ACCAAGCGACGCCCAACCTGCCATCACGAGATTTCGATTCCACCGCCGCCTTCTATGAAAGGTTGGGCTT
CGGAATCGTTTTCCGGGACGCCGGCTGGATGATCCTCCAGCGCGGGGATCTCATGCTGGAGTTCTTCGCC
CACCCCAACTTGTTTATTGCAGCTTATAATGGTTACAAATAAAGCAATAGCATCACAAATTTCACAAATA
AAGCATTTTTTTCACTGCATTCTAGTTGTGGTTTGTCCAAACTCATCAATGTATCTTATCATGTCTGTAT
ACCGTCGACCTCTAGCTAGAGCTTGGCGTAATCATGGTCATAGCTGTTTCCTGTGTGAAATTGTTATCCG
CTCACAATTCCACACAACATACGAGCCGGAAGCATAAAGTGTAAAGCCTGGGGTGCCTAATGAGTGAGCT
AACTCACATTAATTGCGTTGCGCTCACTGCCCGCTTTCCAGTCGGGAAACCTGTCGTGCCAGCTGCATTA
ATGAATCGGCCAACGCGCGGGGAGAGGCGGTTTGCGTATTGGGCGCTCTTCCGCTTCCTCGCTCACTGAC
TCGCTGCGCTCGGTCGTTCGGCTGCGGCGAGCGGTATCAGCTCACTCAAAGGCGGTAATACGGTTATCCA
CAGAATCAGGGGATAACGCAGGAAAGAACATGTGAGCAAAAGGCCAGCAAAAGGCCAGGAACCGTAAAAA
GGCCGCGTTGCTGGCGTTTTTCCATAGGCTCCGCCCCCCTGACGAGCATCACAAAAATCGACGCTCAAGT
CAGAGGTGGCGAAACCCGACAGGACTATAAAGATACCAGGCGTTTCCCCCTGGAAGCTCCCTCGTGCGCT
CTCCTGTTCCGACCCTGCCGCTTACCGGATACCTGTCCGCCTTTCTCCCTTCGGGAAGCGTGGCGCTTTC
TCATAGCTCACGCTGTAGGTATCTCAGTTCGGTGTAGGTCGTTCGCTCCAAGCTGGGCTGTGTGCACGAA
CCCCCCGTTCAGCCCGACCGCTGCGCCTTATCCGGTAACTATCGTCTTGAGTCCAACCCGGTAAGACACG
ACTTATCGCCACTGGCAGCAGCCACTGGTAACAGGATTAGCAGAGCGAGGTATGTAGGCGGTGCTACAGA
GTTCTTGAAGTGGTGGCCTAACTACGGCTACACTAGAAGAACAGTATTTGGTATCTGCGCTCTGCTGAAG
CCAGTTACCTTCGGAAAAAGAGTTGGTAGCTCTTGATCCGGCAAACAAACCACCGCTGGTAGCGGTGGTT
TTTTTGTTTGCAAGCAGCAGATTACGCGCAGAAAAAAAGGATCTCAAGAAGATCCTTTGATCTTTTCTAC
GGGGTCTGACGCTCAGTGGAACGAAAACTCACGTTAAGGGATTTTGGTCATGAGATTATCAAAAAGGATC
TTCACCTAGATCCTTTTAAATTAAAAATGAAGTTTTAAATCAATCTAAAGTATATATGAGTAAACTTGGT
CTGACAGTTACCAATGCTTAATCAGTGAGGCACCTATCTCAGCGATCTGTCTATTTCGTTCATCCATAGT
TGCCTGACTCCCCGTCGTGTAGATAACTACGATACGGGAGGGCTTACCATCTGGCCCCAGTGCTGCAATG
ATACCGCGAGACCCACGCTCACCGGCTCCAGATTTATCAGCAATAAACCAGCCAGCCGGAAGGGCCGAGC
GCAGAAGTGGTCCTGCAACTTTATCCGCCTCCATCCAGTCTATTAATTGTTGCCGGGAAGCTAGAGTAAG
TAGTTCGCCAGTTAATAGTTTGCGCAACGTTGTTGCCATTGCTACAGGCATCGTGGTGTCACGCTCGTCG
TTTGGTATGGCTTCATTCAGCTCCGGTTCCCAACGATCAAGGCGAGTTACATGATCCCCCATGTTGTGCA
AAAAAGCGGTTAGCTCCTTCGGTCCTCCGATCGTTGTCAGAAGTAAGTTGGCCGCAGTGTTATCACTCAT
GGTTATGGCAGCACTGCATAATTCTCTTACTGTCATGCCATCCGTAAGATGCTTTTCTGTGACTGGTGAG
TACTCAACCAAGTCATTCTGAGAATAGTGTATGCGGCGACCGAGTTGCTCTTGCCCGGCGTCAATACGGG
ATAATACCGCGCCACATAGCAGAACTTTAAAAGTGCTCATCATTGGAAAACGTTCTTCGGGGCGAAAACT
CTCAAGGATCTTACCGCTGTTGAGATCCAGTTCGATGTAACCCACTCGTGCACCCAACTGATCTTCAGCA
TCTTTTACTTTCACCAGCGTTTCTGGGTGAGCAAAAACAGGAAGGCAAAATGCCGCAAAAAAGGGAATAA
GGGCGACACGGAAATGTTGAATACTCATACTCTTCCTTTTTCAATATTATTGAAGCATTTATCAGGGTTA
TTGTCTCATGAGCGGATACATATTTGAATGTATTTAGAAAAATAAACAAATAGGGGTTCCGCGCACATTT
CCCCGAAAAGTGCCACCTGACGTC
